Addgene plasmid #85860: AB.pCCL.sin.cPPT.GFP.miR-877-5p.sensor.PGK.dNGFR.WPRE
Purpose: Sensor Plasmid
Depositing lab: Brian Brown. Depositing organization: Icahn School of Medicine at Mount Sinai. Publication: High-throughput assessment of microRNA activity and function using microRNA sensor and decoy libraries. Mullokandov G, Baccarini A, Ruzo A, Jayaprakash AD, Tung N, Israelow B, Evans MJ, Sachidanandam R, Brown BD. Nat Methods. 2012 Jul 1;9(8):840-6. doi: 10.1038/nmeth.2078. PubMed 22751203.
Backbone
  Vector backbone: AB.pCCL.sin.cPPT.GFP.PGK.dNGFR.WPRE
  Backbone size w/o insert (bp): 9309
  Total vector size (bp): 9480
  Vector type: Lentiviral
  Selectable markers: eGFP, NGFR
Growth in bacteria
  Bacterial resistance: Ampicillin, 100 μg/mL
  Growth temperature: 37°C
  Growth strain: NEB Stable
  Copy number: High Copy
Gene/Insert
  Gene/Insert name: miR-877-5p
  Species: H. sapiens (human)
  Insert size (bp): 171
  Entrez Gene: MIR877 (a.k.a. MIRN877, hsa-mir-877, miRNA877, mir-877)
  Promoter: PGK
  Cloning method: Restriction Enzyme; 5′ cloning site NheI (not destroyed); 3′ cloning site AgeI (not destroyed)
  Sequencing primers: 5′ AACAGACATACAAACTAAAG
Terms and licenses: Academic/Nonprofit Terms; Industry Terms: Not Available to Industry
How to cite: AB.pCCL.sin.cPPT.GFP.miR-877-5p.sensor.PGK.dNGFR.WPRE was a gift from Brian Brown (Addgene plasmid # 85860 ; http://n2t.net/addgene:85860 ; RRID:Addgene_85860)
