[The description below was written by a language model from this plasmid's Addgene catalogue record and pLannotate feature annotations shown in this document.]
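Description:
AB.pCCL.sin.cPPT.GFP.miR-877-5p.sensor.PGK.dNGFR.WPRE is a self-inactivating HIV-1-based lentiviral transfer plasmid built as a reporter ("sensor") of human miR-877-5p activity. It is maintained in E. coli through a high-copy ColE1/pUC-type origin with ampicillin resistance, and also carries f1 and SV40 origins. The viral genome is transcribed from a CMV enhancer/promoter fused to a truncated 5' LTR. It contains the Ψ packaging signal with a gag fragment, the RRE for Rev-dependent export, the cPPT/CTS, a WPRE to enhance transcript expression, and a ΔU3 3' LTR that silences LTR promoter activity after integration.

The payload is a bidirectional, two-reporter cassette. The human PGK promoter drives a truncated NGFR (dNGFR) in one direction. On the opposite strand, a minimal CMV promoter directly abutting the PGK promoter drives EGFP, which ends at an antisense-oriented SV40 polyadenylation signal. The catalogue lists only PGK as the promoter, but the annotation shows this divergent arrangement. The 171 bp insert, cloned between NheI and AgeI, is not annotated in the feature table. It presumably lies in the unannotated stretch between the EGFP coding sequence and its poly(A) signal, and in a sensor of this kind it would consist of miR-877-5p target sites rather than the miRNA gene itself.

In cells where miR-877-5p is active, the GFP transcript would be repressed while dNGFR, which lacks target sites, continues to mark transduced cells and serves as an internal normaliser. The ratio of the two reporters therefore indicates miRNA activity. The sequenced record (9,452 nt) is slightly shorter than the stated total size of 9,480 bp.
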