Features (pLannotate 1.2.2; 34 found; start..end, strand, type, name):
      1..720     +  CDS            EGFP: the original enhanced GFP (Yang et al., 1996) mammalian codon-optimized
    938..957     +  misc_feature   MCS (fragment): pBluescript multiple cloning site
    985..1119    -  polyA_signal   SV40 poly(A) signal: SV40 polyadenylation signal
   1142..1226    -  CDS            large T antigen (fragment): large T antigen from SV40 (simian virus 40)
   1256..1373    -  misc_feature   cPPT/CTS: central polypurine tract and central termination sequence of HIV-1
   1392..1492    -  CDS            Rev (fragment): human immunodeficiency virus 1 (HIV-1) Rev protein; rev; enhances nuclear export of unspliced and incompletely spliced viral mRNAs
   1869..2102    -  misc_feature   RRE: The Rev response element (RRE) of HIV-1 allows for Rev-dependent mRNA export from the nucleus to the cytoplasm.
   2248..2611    -  CDS            HIV-1 gag (fragment): gag protein from human immunodeficiency virus 1; gag
   2595..2720    -  misc_feature   HIV-1 Ψ: packaging signal of human immunodeficiency virus type 1
   2767..2947    -  LTR            5' LTR (truncated): truncated 5' long terminal repeat (LTR) from HIV-1
   2962..3165    -  promoter       CMV promoter: human cytomegalovirus (CMV) immediate early promoter
   3166..3545    -  enhancer       CMV enhancer: human cytomegalovirus immediate early enhancer
   3646..3664    -  promoter       T3 promoter: promoter for bacteriophage T3 RNA polymerase
   3709..3725    -  protein_bind   lac operator: The lac repressor binds to the lac operator to inhibit transcription in E. coli. This inhibition can be relieved by adding lactose or isopropyl-β-D-thiogalactopyranoside (IPTG). lac repressor encoded by lacI
   3733..3763    -  promoter       lac promoter: promoter for the E. coli lac operon
   3778..3799    -  protein_bind   CAP binding site: CAP binding activates transcription in the presence of cAMP. E. coli catabolite activator protein
   3812..3904    -  CDS            lacI (fragment): lac repressor; lacI; The lac repressor binds to the lac operator to inhibit transcription in E. coli. This inhibition can be relieved by adding lactose or isopropyl-β-D-thiogalactopyranoside (IPTG).
   4087..4675    -  rep_origin     ori: high-copy-number ColE1/pMB1/pBR322/pUC origin of replication
   4846..5706    -  CDS            AmpR: β-lactamase; bla; confers resistance to ampicillin, carbenicillin, and related antibiotics
   5707..5811    -  promoter       AmpR promoter: bla
   5864..6292    -  rep_origin     f1 ori (sequence partly withheld): f1 bacteriophage origin of replication; arrow indicates direction of (+) strand synthesis
   6297..6452    -  CDS            lacZα (fragment): LacZα fragment of β-galactosidase; lacZ fragment
   6460..6478    +  promoter       T7 promoter: promoter for bacteriophage T7 RNA polymerase
   6499..6634    -  rep_origin     SV40 ori: SV40 origin of replication
   6674..6795    -  polyA_signal   SV40 poly(A) signal: SV40 polyadenylation signal
   6867..7100    -  LTR            3' LTR (ΔU3): self-inactivating 3' long terminal repeat (LTR) from HIV-1
   7102..7170    -  CDS            nef (fragment): NEF_HV1Z2 - Experimental evidence at protein level: Swiss-Prot protein existence level 1. Extracellular Nef protein targets CD4(+) T-lymphocytes for apoptosis by interacting with CXCR4 surface receptors. From Human immunodeficiency virus type 1 group M subtype D (isolate Z2/CDC-Z34) (HIV-1).
   7187..7775    -  misc_feature   WPRE: woodchuck hepatitis virus posttranscriptional regulatory element
   7789..7807    -  misc_feature   MCS (fragment): pUC18/19 multiple cloning site
   7810..8637    -  CDS            NGFR (fragment): TNR16_HUMAN - Also known as TNFRSF16. Experimental evidence at protein level: Swiss-Prot protein existence level 1. Low affinity receptor which can bind to NGF, BDNF, NTF3, and NTF4. Forms a heterodimeric receptor with SORCS2 that binds the precursor forms of NGF, BDNF and NTF3 with high affinity, and has much lower affinity for mature NGF and BDNF (PubMed:24908487). Plays an important role in differentiation and survival of specific neuronal populations during development (By similarity). Can mediate cell survival as well as cell death of neural cells. Plays a role in the inactivation of RHOA
   8752..8776    -  misc_feature   MCS (fragment): pBluescript multiple cloning site
   8779..9289    -  promoter       hPGK promoter: human phosphoglycerate kinase 1 promoter
   9292..9315    +  misc_feature   MCS (fragment): pBluescript multiple cloning site
   9317..9355    +  promoter       minimal CMV promoter: human cytomegalovirus (CMV) immediate early promoter
>Addgene plasmid #85860 | AB.pCCL.sin.cPPT.GFP.miR-877-5p.sensor.PGK.dNGFR.WPRE | addgene full sequence | sequence record 170028 | Addgene NGS Result
ATGGTGAGCAAGGGCGAGGAGCTGTTCACCGGGGTGGTGCCCATCCTGGTCGAGCTGGACGGCGACGTAA
ACGGCCACAAGTTCAGCGTGTCCGGCGAGGGCGAGGGCGATGCCACCTACGGCAAGCTGACCCTGAAGTT
CATCTGCACCACCGGCAAGCTGCCCGTGCCCTGGCCCACCCTCGTGACCACCCTGACCTACGGCGTGCAG
TGCTTCAGCCGCTACCCCGACCACATGAAGCAGCACGACTTCTTCAAGTCCGCCATGCCCGAAGGCTACG
TCCAGGAGCGCACCATCTTCTTCAAGGACGACGGCAACTACAAGACCCGCGCCGAGGTGAAGTTCGAGGG
CGACACCCTGGTGAACCGCATCGAGCTGAAGGGCATCGACTTCAAGGAGGACGGCAACATCCTGGGGCAC
AAGCTGGAGTACAACTACAACAGCCACAACGTCTATATCATGGCCGACAAGCAGAAGAACGGCATCAAGG
TGAACTTCAAGATCCGCCACAACATCGAGGACGGCAGCGTGCAGCTCGCCGACCACTACCAGCAGAACAC
CCCCATCGGCGACGGCCCCGTGCTGCTGCCCGACAACCACTACCTGAGCACCCAGTCCGCCCTGAGCAAA
GACCCCAACGAGAAGCGCGATCACATGGTCCTGCTGGAGTTCGTGACCGCCGCCGGGATCACTCTCGGCA
TGGACGAGCTGTACAAGTAAAGCGGCCGCGTCGAGAGATGGGGGAGGCTAACTGAGCTAGCCGACCTTAA
CTGGGGAGTACCAATCGTCGTAGCCCCTGCGCCATCTCCTCTACCCCTGCGCCATCTCCTCTACCCCTGC
GCCATCTCCTCTACCCCTGCGCCATCTCCTCTACCCCTGCGCCATCTCCTCTACCCCTGCGCCATCTCCT
CTACACCGGTACTAGCTTAGTCATGCACCGGGCTGCAGGAATTCGATGACAGGCGCAGCTTCCGAGGGAT
TTGAGATCCAGACATGATAAGATACATTGATGAGTTTGGACAAACCAAAACTAGAATGCAGTGAAAAAAA
TGCCTTATTTGTGAAATTTGTGATGCTATTGCCTTATTTGTAACCATTATAAGCTGCAATAAACAAGTTA
ACAACAACAATTGCATTCATTTTATGTTTCAGGTTCAGGGGGAGGTGTGGGAGGTTTTTTAAAGCAAGTA
AAACCTCTACAAATGTGGTATGGCTGATTATGATCAGATCTCTCGAGGCTAGTCTCGTGATCGATAAAAT
TTTGAATTTTTGTAATTTGTTTTTGTAATTCTTTAGTTTGTATGTCTGTTGCTATTATGTCTACTATTCT
TTCCCCTGCACTGTACCCCCCAATCCCCCCTTTTCTTTTAAAAGTTAACCGATACCGTCGAGATCCGTTC
ACTAATCGAATGGATCTGTCTCTGTCTCTCTCTCCACCTTCTTCTTCTATTCCTTCGGGCCTGTCGGGTC
CCCTCGGGGTTGGGAGGTGGGTCTGAAACGATAATGGTGAATATCCCTGCCTAACTCTATTCACTATAGA
AAGTACAGCAAAAACTATTCTTAAACCTACCAAGCCTCCTACTATCATTATGAATAATTTTATATACCAC
AGCCAATTTGTTATGTTAAACCAATTCCACAAACTTGCCCATTTATCTAATTCCAATAATTCTTGTTCAT
TCTTTTCTTGCTGGTTTTGCGATTCTTCAATTAAGGAGTGTATTAAGCTTGTGTAATTGTTAATTTCTCT
GTCCCACTCCATCCAGGTCGTGTGATTCCAAATCTGTTCCAGAGATTTATTACTCCAACTAGCATTCCAA
GGCACAGCAGTGGTGCAAATGAGTTTTCCAGAGCAACCCCAAATCCCCAGGAGCTGTTGATCCTTTAGGT
ATCTTTCCACAGCCAGGATTCTTGCCTGGAGCTGCTTGATGCCCCAGACTGTGAGTTGCAACAGATGCTG
TTGCGCCTCAATAGCCCTCAGCAAATTGTTCTGCTGCTGCACTATACCAGACAATAATTGTCTGGCCTGT
ACCGTCAGCGTCATTGACGCTGCGCCCATAGTGCTTCCTGCTGCTCCCAAGAACCCAAGGAACAAAGCTC
CTATTCCCACTGCTCTTTTTTCTCTCTGCACCACTCTTCTCTTTGCCTTGGTGGGTGCTACTCCTAATGG
TTCAATTTTTACTACTTTATATTTATATAATTCACTTCTCCAATTGTCCCTCATATCTCCTCCTCCAGGT
CTGAAGATCAGCGGCCGCTTGCTGTGCGGTGGTCTTACTTTTGTTTTGCTCTTCCTCTATCTTGTCTAAA
GCTTCCTTGGTGTCTTTTATCTCTATCCTTTGATGCACACAATAGAGGGTTGCTACTGTATTATATAATG
ATCTAAGTTCTTCTGATCCTGTCTGAAGGGATGGTTGTAGCTGTCCCAGTATTTGTCTACAGCCTTCTGA
TGTTTCTAACAGGCCAGGATTAACTGCGAATCGTTCTAGCTCCCTGCTTGCCCATACTATATGTTTTAAT
TTATATTTTTTCTTTCCCCCTGGCCTTAACCGAATTTTTTCCCATCGCGATCTAATTCTCCCCCGCTTAA
TACTGACGCTCTCGCACCCATCTCTCTCCTTCTAGCCTCCGCTAGTCAAAATTTTTGGCGTACTCACCAG
TCGCCGCCCCTCGCCTCTTGCCGTGCGCGCTTCAGCAAGCCGAGTCCTGCGTCGAGAGAGCTCCTCTGGT
TTCCCTTTCGCTTTCAAGTCCCTGTTCGGGCGCCACTGCTAGAGATTTTCCACACTGACTAAAAGGGTCT
GAGGGATCTCTAGTTACCAGAGTCACACAACAGACGGGCACACACTACTTGAAGCACTCAAGGCAAGCTT
TATTGAGGCTTAAGCAGTGGGTTCCCTAGTTAGCCAGAGAGCTCCCAGGCTCAGATCTGGTCTAACCAGA
GAGACCCCGGTTCACTAAACGAGCTCTGCTTATATAGACCTCCCACCGTACACGCCTACCGCCCATTTGC
GTCAATGGGGCGGAGTTGTTACGACATTTTGGAAAGTCCCGTTGATTTTGGTGCCAAAACAAACTCCCAT
TGACGTCAATGGGGTGGAGACTTGGAAATCCCCGTGAGTCAAACCGCTATCCACGCCCATTGATGTACTG
CCAAAACCGCATCACCATGGTAATAGCGATGACTAATACGTAGATGTACTGCCAAGTAGGAAAGTCCCAT
AAGGTCATGTACTGGGCATAATGCCAGGCGGGCCATTTACCGTCATTGACGTCAATAGGGGGCGTACTTG
GCATATGATACACTTGATGTACTGCCAAGTGGGCAGTTTACCGTAAATACTCCACCCATTGACGTCAATG
GAAAGTCCCTATTGGCGTTACTATGGGAACATACGTCATTATTGACGTCAATGGGCGGGGGTCGTTGGGC
GGTCAGCCAGGCGGGCCATTTACCGTAAGTTATGTAACGCGGAACTCCATATATGGGCTATGAACTAATG
ACCCCGTAATTGATTACTATTAATAACTAGTCAATAATCAATGTCAACATGGCGGTAATGTTGGACATGA
GCCAATATAAATGTACATATTATGATATGGATACAACGTATGCAATGGCCAAGCTTGCAGCTCCAGCTTT
TGTTCCCTTTAGTGAGGGTTAATTGCGCGCTTGGCGTAATCATGGTCATAGCTGTTTCCTGTGTGAAATT
GTTATCCGCTCACAATTCCACACAACATACGAGCCGGAAGCATAAAGTGTAAAGCCTGGGGTGCCTAATG
AGTGAGCTAACTCACATTAATTGCGTTGCGCTCACTGCCCGCTTTCCAGTCGGGAAACCTGTCGTGCCAG
CTGCATTAATGAATCGGCCAACGCGCGGGGAGAGGCGGTTTGCGTATTGGGCGCTCTTCCGCTTCCTCGC
TCACTGACTCGCTGCGCTCGGTCGTTCGGCTGCGGCGAGCGGTATCAGCTCACTCAAAGGCGGTAATACG
GTTATCCACAGAATCAGGGGATAACGCAGGAAAGAACATGTGAGCAAAAGGCCAGCAAAAGGCCAGGAAC
CGTAAAAAGGCCGCGTTGCTGGCGTTTTTCCATAGGCTCCGCCCCCCTGACGAGCATCACAAAAATCGAC
GCTCAAGTCAGAGGTGGCGAAACCCGACAGGACTATAAAGATACCAGGCGTTTCCCCCTGGAAGCTCCCT
CGTGCGCTCTCCTGTTCCGACCCTGCCGCTTACCGGATACCTGTCCGCCTTTCTCCCTTCGGGAAGCGTG
GCGCTTTCTCATAGCTCACGCTGTAGGTATCTCAGTTCGGTGTAGGTCGTTCGCTCCAAGCTGGGCTGTG
TGCACGAACCCCCCGTTCAGCCCGACCGCTGCGCCTTATCCGGTAACTATCGTCTTGAGTCCAACCCGGT
AAGACACGACTTATCGCCACTGGCAGCAGCCACTGGTAACAGGATTAGCAGAGCGAGGTATGTAGGCGGT
GCTACAGAGTTCTTGAAGTGGTGGCCTAACTACGGCTACACTAGAAGAACAGTATTTGGTATCTGCGCTC
TGCTGAAGCCAGTTACCTTCGGAAAAAGAGTTGGTAGCTCTTGATCCGGCAAACAAACCACCGCTGGTAG
CGGTGGTTTTTTTGTTTGCAAGCAGCAGATTACGCGCAGAAAAAAAGGATCTCAAGAAGATCCTTTGATC
TTTTCTACGGGGTCTGACGCTCAGTGGAACGAAAACTCACGTTAAGGGATTTTGGTCATGAGATTATCAA
AAAGGATCTTCACCTAGATCCTTTTAAATTAAAAATGAAGTTTTAAATCAATCTAAAGTATATATGAGTA
AACTTGGTCTGACAGTTACCAATGCTTAATCAGTGAGGCACCTATCTCAGCGATCTGTCTATTTCGTTCA
TCCATAGTTGCCTGACTCCCCGTCGTGTAGATAACTACGATACGGGAGGGCTTACCATCTGGCCCCAGTG
CTGCAATGATACCGCGAGACCCACGCTCACCGGCTCCAGATTTATCAGCAATAAACCAGCCAGCCGGAAG
GGCCGAGCGCAGAAGTGGTCCTGCAACTTTATCCGCCTCCATCCAGTCTATTAATTGTTGCCGGGAAGCT
AGAGTAAGTAGTTCGCCAGTTAATAGTTTGCGCAACGTTGTTGCCATTGCTACAGGCATCGTGGTGTCAC
GCTCGTCGTTTGGTATGGCTTCATTCAGCTCCGGTTCCCAACGATCAAGGCGAGTTACATGATCCCCCAT
GTTGTGCAAAAAAGCGGTTAGCTCCTTCGGTCCTCCGATCGTTGTCAGAAGTAAGTTGGCCGCAGTGTTA
TCACTCATGGTTATGGCAGCACTGCATAATTCTCTTACTGTCATGCCATCCGTAAGATGCTTTTCTGTGA
CTGGTGAGTACTCAACCAAGTCATTCTGAGAATAGTGTATGCGGCGACCGAGTTGCTCTTGCCCGGCGTC
AATACGGGATAATACCGCGCCACATAGCAGAACTTTAAAAGTGCTCATCATTGGAAAACGTTCTTCGGGG
CGAAAACTCTCAAGGATCTTACCGCTGTTGAGATCCAGTTCGATGTAACCCACTCGTGCACCCAACTGAT
CTTCAGCATCTTTTACTTTCACCAGCGTTTCTGGGTGAGCAAAAACAGGAAGGCAAAATGCCGCAAAAAA
GGGAATAAGGGCGACACGGAAATGTTGAATACTCATACTCTTCCTTTTTCAATATTATTGAAGCATTTAT
CAGGGTTATTGTCTCATGAGCGGATACATATTTGAATGTATTTAGAAAAATAAACAAATAGGGGTTCCGC
GCACATTTCCCCGAAAAGTGCCACCTAAATTGTAAGCGTTAATATTTTGTTAAAATTCGCGTTAAATTTT
TGTTAAATCAGCTCATTTTTTAACCAATAGGCCGAAATCGGCAAAATCCCTTATAAATCAAAAGAATAGA
CCGAGATAGGGT
[37 nt withheld, positions 5963-5999]
AAAGAACGTGGACTCCAACGTCAAAGG
[49 nt withheld, positions 6027-6075]
T
[91 nt withheld, positions 6077-6167]
G
[124 nt withheld, positions 6169-6292]
CCCATTCGCCATTCAGGCTGCGCAACTGTTGGGAAGGGCGATCGGTGCGGGCCTCTTCGCTATTACGCCA
GCTGGCGAAAGGGGGATGTGCTGCAAGGCGATTAAGTTGGGTAACGCCAGGGTTTTCCCAGTCACGACGT
TGTAAAACGACGGCCAGTGAGCGCGCGTAATACGACTCACTATAGGGCGAATTGGGTACGTCCCTAGGCC
TCCAAAAAAGCCTCCTCACTACTTCTGGAATAGCTCAGAGGCCGAGGCGGCCTCGGCCTCTGCATAAATA
AAAAAAATTAGTCAGCCATGGGGCGGAGAATGGGCGGAACTGGGCGGAGTTAGGGGCGGGATGGGCGGAG
TTAGGGGCGGGATAGCTAGAGCCAGACATGATAAGATACATTGATGAGTTTGGACAAACCACAACTAGAA
TGCAGTGAAAAAAATGCTTTATTTGTGAAATTTGTGATGCTATTGCTTTATTTGTAACCATTATAAGCTG
CAATAAACAAGTTCCTCTCACTCTCTGATATTCATTTCTTTGCAAGTTATAAATACTGAATAATAAGATG
ACATGAACTACTACTGCTAGAGATTTTCCACACTGACTAAAAGGGTCTGAGGGATCTCTAGTTACCAGAG
TCACACAACAGACGGGCACACACTACTTGAAGCACTCAAGGCAAGCTTTATTGAGGCTTAAGCAGTGGGT
TCCCTAGTTAGCCAGAGAGCTCCCAGGCTCAGATCTGGTCTAACCAGAGAGACCCAGTACAAGCAAAAAG
CAGATCTTGTCTTCGTTGGGAGTGAATTAGCCCTTCCAGTCCCCCCTTTTCTTTTAAAAAGTGGCTAAGA
TCTACAGCTGCCTTGTAAGTCATTGGTCTTAAAGGTACCGAGCTCGAATTCCAGGCGGGGAGGCGGCCCA
AAGGGAGATCCGACTCGTCTGAGGGCGAAGGCGAAGACGCGGAAGAGGCCGCAGAGCCGGCAGCAGGCCG
CGGGAAGGAAGGTCCGCTGGATTGAGGGCCGAAGGGACGTAGCAGAAGGACGTCCCGCGCAGAATCCAGG
TGGCAACACAGGCGAGCAGCCATGGAAAGGACGTCAGCTTCCCCGACAACACCACGGAATTGTCAGTGCC
CAACAGCCGAGCCCCTGTCCAGCAGCGGGCAAGGCAGGCGGCGATGAGTTCCGCCGTGGCAATAGGGAGG
GGGAAAGCGAAAGTCCCGGAAAGGAGCTGACAGGTGGTGGCAATGCCCCAACCAGTGGGGGTTGCGTCAG
CAAACACAGTGCACACCACGCCACGTTGCCTGACAACGGGCCACAACTCCTCATAAAGAGACAGCAACCA
GGATTTATACAAGGAGGAGAAAATGAAAGCCATACGGGAAGCAATAGCATGATACAAAGGCATTAAAGCA
GCGTATCCACATAGCGTAAAAGGAGCAACATAGTTAAGAATACCAGTCAATCTTTCACAAATTTTGTAAT
CCAGAGGTTGATTGTCGACTCTAGACTCGACTCTAGAGGATCCCCCTGTTCCACCTCTTGAAGGCTATGT
AGGCCACAAGGCCCACAACCACAGCAGCCAGGATGGAGCAATAGACAGGGATGAGGTTGTCGGTGGTGCC
TCGGGTCACCACGGGCTGGGAGCTGCCCATCACTGTGGTCACCACACCTGCCACCGTGCTGGCTATGAGG
TCTTGTTCTGGAGGTGCCTCAGGCTCCTGGGTGCTGGGGGCTGTGCTGTCCGAGCCCTCTGGGGGTGTGG
ACCGTGTAATCCAACGGCCAGGGATCTCCTCGCACTCGGCGTCGGCCCAGCGTGTGCACTCGCGGAGCTG
GCGCTCGGTGTCCTCGCACACGGTGCAGGGCAGGCACGGGTCCACGTGGTTGGCCTCGTCGGAATACGTG
CCGTCGGGGCACTCCTCGCACACGGTGTTCTGCTTGTCCTGGCAGGAGAACACGAGGCCCGAGCCCGCCT
CGCACACGCGGCACGCCTCGCAGCGCCCAGTCGTCTCATCCTGGTAGTAGCCGTAGGCGCAGCGGCACAC
GGCGTCGTCGGCCTCCACGCACGGCGCCGACATGCTCTGGAGCCCCACGCACTCGGTGCACGGCTTGCAC
GGCTCGGTCGCGCTCACCACGTCGGAGAACGTCACGCTGTCCAGGCAGGGCTCACACACGGTCTGGTTGG
CTCCACAAGGCTGGGCCACACCCTCGCCCAGGTTGCAGGCTTTGCAGCACTCACCGCTGTGTGTGTACAG
GCCTGTGGGGCATGCCTCCTTGGCACCTCCAAGGGACACCCCCAGAAGCAGCAACAGCAGCAGGCGCGGC
CCGTCCATGGCGCGGCCGGTGGCACCTGCCCCCATCGCCCGCCTCCCGCGGCAGCGCTCGACTTCCAGCT
CGGTCCGCTTTGCGGACTGATGGGGCTGCGCTGCGCTGCGCTCCAGCGCCCCCCCTGCCCGCCGGAGCTG
GCCGCGGCCCGAATTCCTGCAGCCCGGGGGATCCCCCTGGGGAGAGAGGTCGGTGATTCGGTCAACGAGG
GAGCCGACTGCCGACGTGCGCTCCGGAGGCTTGCAGAATGCGGAACACCGCGCGGGCAGGAACAGGGCCC
ACACTACCGCCCCACACCCCGCCTCCCGCACCGCCCCTTCCCGGCCGCTGCTCTCGGCGCGCCCTGCTGA
GCAGCCGCTATTGGCCACAGCCCATCGCGGTCGGCGCGCTGCCATTGCTCCCTGGCGCTGTCCGTCTGCG
AGGGTACTAGTGAGACGTGCGGCTTCCGTTTGTCACGTCCGGCACGCCGCGAACCGCAAGGAACCTTCCC
GACTTAGGGGCGGAGCAGGAAGCGTCGCCGGGGGGCCCACAAGGGTAGCGGCGAAGATCCGGGTGACGCT
GCGAACGGACGTGAAGAATGTGCGAGACCCAGGGTCGGCGCCGCTGCGTTTCCCGGAACCACGCCCAGAG
CAGCCGCGTCCCTGCGCAAACCCAGGGCTGCCTTGGAAAAGGCGCAACCCCAACCCCGTGGAATTCGATA
TCAAGCTTCTCGAGGGTAGGCGTGTACGGTGGGAGGCCTATATAAGCAGAGCTCGTTTAGTGAACCGTCA
GATCGCCTGGAGACGCCATCCACGCTGTTTTGACCTCCATAGAAGACACCGGGACCGATCCAGCCTCCGC
GGAATTCACC
