>Addgene plasmid #85860 | AB.pCCL.sin.cPPT.GFP.miR-877-5p.sensor.PGK.dNGFR.WPRE | depositor partial sequence | sequence record 167173 | AB.pCCL.sin.cPPT.GFP.miR-877-5p.sensor.PGK.dNGFR.WPRE sequence 992 bps
AAAATTTTATCGATCACGAGACTAGCCTCGAGAGATCTGATCATAATCAGCCATACCACATTTGTAGAGG
TTTTACTTGCTTTAAAAAACCTCCCACACCTCCCCCTGAACCTGAAACATAAAATGAATGCAATTGTTGT
TGTTAACTTGTTTATTGCAGCTTATAATGGTTACAAATAAGGCAATAGCATCACAAATTTCACAAATAAG
GCATTTTTTTCACTGCATTCTAGTTTTGGTTTGTCCAAACTCATCAATGTATCTTATCATGTCTGGATCT
CAAATCCCTCGGAAGCTGCGCCTGTCATCGAATTCCTGCAGCCCGGTGCATGACTAAGCTAGTACCGGTG
TAGAGGAGATGGCGCAGGGGTAGAGGAGATGGCGCAGGGGTAGAGGAGATGGCGCAGGGGTAGAGGAGAT
GGCGCAGGGGTAGAGGAGATGGCGCAGGGGTAGAGGAGATGGCGCAGGGGCTACGACGATTGGTACTCCC
CAGTTAAGGTCGGCTAGCTCAGTTAGCCTCCCCCATCTCTCGACGCGGCCGCTTTACTTGTACAGCTCGT
CCATGCCGAGAGTGATCCCGGCGGCGGTCACGAACTCCAGCAGGACCATGTGATCGCGCTTCTCGTTGGG
GTCTTTGCTCAGGGCGGACTGGGTGCTCAGGTAGTGGTTGTCGGGCAGCAGCACGGGGCCGTCGCCGATG
GGGGTGTTCTGCTGGTAGTGGTCGGCGAGCTGCACGCTGCCGTCCTCGATGTTGTGGCGGATCTTGAAGT
TCACCTTGATGCCGTTCTTCTGCTTGTCGGCCATGATATAGACGTTGTGGCTGTTGTAGTTGTACTCCAG
CTTGTGCCCCAGGATGTTGCCGTCCTCCTTGAAGTCGATGCCCTTCAGCTCGATGCGGTTCACCAGGGTG
TCGCCCTCGAACTTCACCTCGGCGCGGGTCTTGTAGTTGCCGTCGTCCTTGAAGAAGATGGTGCGCTCCT
GGACGTAGCCTT
